>Addgene plasmid #235545 | pEasiLV-MCS-coICP0 | addgene full sequence | sequence record 472880 | Addgene NGS Result
AGGTGGCACTTTTCGGGGAAATGTGCGCGGAACCCCTATTTGTTTATTTTTCTAAATACATTCAAATATG
TATCCGCTCATGAGACAATAACCCTGATAAATGCTTCAATAATATTGAAAAAGGAAGAGTATGAGTATTC
AACATTTCCGTGTCGCCCTTATTCCCTTTTTTGCGGCATTTTGCCTTCCTGTTTTTGCTCACCCAGAAAC
GCTGGTGAAAGTAAAAGATGCTGAAGATCAGTTGGGTGCACGAGTGGGTTACATCGAACTGGATCTCAAC
AGCGGTAAGATCCTTGAGAGTTTTCGCCCCGAAGAACGTTTTCCAATGATGAGCACTTTTAAAGTTCTGC
TATGTGGCGCGGTATTATCCCGTATTGACGCCGGGCAAGAGCAACTCGGTCGCCGCATACACTATTCTCA
GAATGACTTGGTTGAGTACTCACCAGTCACAGAAAAGCATCTTACGGATGGCATGACAGTAAGAGAATTA
TGCAGTGCTGCCATAACCATGAGTGATAACACTGCGGCCAACTTACTTCTGACAACGATCGGAGGACCGA
AGGAGCTAACCGCTTTTTTGCACAACATGGGGGATCATGTAACTCGCCTTGATCGTTGGGAACCGGAGCT
GAATGAAGCCATACCAAACGACGAGCGTGACACCACGATGCCTGTAGCAATGGCAACAACGTTGCGCAAA
CTATTAACTGGCGAACTACTTACTCTAGCTTCCCGGCAACAATTAATAGACTGGATGGAGGCGGATAAAG
TTGCAGGACCACTTCTGCGCTCGGCCCTTCCGGCTGGCTGGTTTATTGCTGATAAATCTGGAGCCGGTGA
GCGTGGGTCTCGCGGTATCATTGCAGCACTGGGGCCAGATGGTAAGCCCTCCCGTATCGTAGTTATCTAC
ACGACGGGGAGTCAGGCAACTATGGATGAACGAAATAGACAGATCGCTGAGATAGGTGCCTCACTGATTA
AGCATTGGTAACTGTCAGACCAAGTTTACTCATATATACTTTAGATTGATTTAAAACTTCATTTTTAATT
TAAAAGGATCTAGGTGAAGATCCTTTTTGATAATCTCATGACCAAAATCCCTTAACGTGAGTTTTCGTTC
CACTGAGCGTCAGACCCCGTAGAAAAGATCAAAGGATCTTCTTGAGATCCTTTTTTTCTGCGCGTAATCT
GCTGCTTGCAAACAAAAAAACCACCGCTACCAGCGGTGGTTTGTTTGCCGGATCAAGAGCTACCAACTCT
TTTTCCGAAGGTAACTGGCTTCAGCAGAGCGCAGATACCAAATACTGTTCTTCTAGTGTAGCCGTAGTTA
GGCCACCACTTCAAGAACTCTGTAGCACCGCCTACATACCTCGCTCTGCTAATCCTGTTACCAGTGGCTG
CTGCCAGTGGCGATAAGTCGTGTCTTACCGGGTTGGACTCAAGACGATAGTTACCGGATAAGGCGCAGCG
GTCGGGCTGAACGGGGGGTTCGTGCACACAGCCCAGCTTGGAGCGAACGACCTACACCGAACTGAGATAC
CTACAGCGTGAGCTATGAGAAAGCGCCACGCTTCCCGAAGGGAGAAAGGCGGACAGGTATCCGGTAAGCG
GCAGGGTCGGAACAGGAGAGCGCACGAGGGAGCTTCCAGGGGGAAACGCCTGGTATCTTTATAGTCCTGT
CGGGTTTCGCCACCTCTGACTTGAGCGTCGATTTTTGTGATGCTCGTCAGGGGGGCGGAGCCTATGGAAA
AACGCCAGCAACGCGGCCTTTTTACGGTTCCTGGCCTTTTGCTGGCCTTTTGCTCACATGTTCTTTCCTG
CGTTATCCCCTGATTCTGTGGATAACCGTATTACCGCCTTTGAGTGAGCTGATACCGCTCGCCGCAGCCG
AACGACCGAGCGCAGCGAGTCAGTGAGCGAGGAAGCGGAAGAGCGCCCAATACGCAAACCGCCTCTCCCC
GCGCGTTGGCCGATTCATTAATGCAGCTGGCACGACAGGTTTCCCGACTGGAAAGCGGGCAGTGAGCGCA
ACGCAATTAATGTGAGTTAGCTCACTCATTAGGCACCCCAGGCTTTACACTTTATGCTTCCGGCTCGTAT
GTTGTGTGGAATTGTGAGCGGATAACAATTTCACACAGGAAACAGCTATGACCATGATTACGCCAAGCGC
GCAATTAACCCTCACTAAAGGGAACAAAAGCTGGAGCTGCAAGCTTAATGTAGTCTTATGCAATACTCTT
GTAGTCTTGCAACATGGTAACGATGAGTTAGCAACATGCCTTACAAGGAGAGAAAAAGCACCGTGCATGC
CGATTGGTGGAAGTAAGGTGGTACGATCGTGCCTTATTAGGAAGGCAACAGACGGGTCTGACATGGATTG
GACGAACCACTGAATTGCCGCATTGCAGAGATATTGTATTTAAGTGCCTAGCTCGATACATAAACGGGTC
TCTCTGGTTAGACCAGATCTGAGCCTGGGAGCTCTCTGGCTAACTAGGGAACCCACTGCTTAAGCCTCAA
TAAAGCTTGCCTTGAGTGCTTCAAGTAGTGTGTGCCCGTCTGTTGTGTGACTCTGGTAACTAGAGATCCC
TCAGACCCTTTTAGTCAGTGTGGAAAATCTCTAGCAGTGGCGCCCGAACAGGGACTTGAAAGCGAAAGGG
AAACCAGAGGAGCTCTCTCGACGCAGGACTCGGCTTGCTGAAGCGCGCACGGCAAGAGGCGAGGGGCGGC
GACTGGTGAGTACGCCAAAAATTTTGACTAGCGGAGGCTAGAAGGAGAGAGATGGGTGCGAGAGCGTCAG
TATTAAGCGGGGGAGAATTAGATCGCGATGGGAAAAAATTCGGTTAAGGCCAGGGGGAAAGAAAAAATAT
AAATTAAAACATATAGTATGGGCAAGCAGGGAGCTAGAACGATTCGCAGTTAATCCTGGCCTGTTAGAAA
CATCAGAAGGCTGTAGACAAATACTGGGACAGCTACAACCATCCCTTCAGACAGGATCAGAAGAACTTAG
ATCATTATATAATACAGTAGCAACCCTCTATTGTGTGCATCAAAGGATAGAGATAAAAGACACCAAGGAA
GCTTTAGACAAGATAGAGGAAGAGCAAAACAAAAGTAAGACCACCGCACAGCAAGCGGCCGCTGATCTTC
AGACCTGGAGGAGGAGATATGAGGGACAATTGGAGAAGTGAATTATATAAATATAAAGTAGTAAAAATTG
AACCATTAGGAGTAGCACCCACCAAGGCAAAGAGAAGAGTGGTGCAGAGAGAAAAAAGAGCAGTGGGAAT
AGGAGCTTTGTTCCTTGGGTTCTTGGGAGCAGCAGGAAGCACTATGGGCGCAGCGTCAATGACGCTGACG
GTACAGGCCAGACAATTATTGTCTGGTATAGTGCAGCAGCAGAACAATTTGCTGAGGGCTATTGAGGCGC
AACAGCATCTGTTGCAACTCACAGTCTGGGGCATCAAGCAGCTCCAGGCAAGAATCCTGGCTGTGGAAAG
ATACCTAAAGGATCAACAGCTCCTGGGGATTTGGGGTTGCTCTGGAAAACTCATTTGCACCACTGCTGTG
CCTTGGAATGCTAGTTGGAGTAATAAATCTCTGGAACAGATTTGGAATCACACGACCTGGATGGAGTGGG
ACAGAGAAATTAACAATTACACAAGCTTAATACACTCCTTAATTGAAGAATCGCAAAACCAGCAAGAAAA
GAATGAACAAGAATTATTGGAATTAGATAAATGGGCAAGTTTGTGGAATTGGTTTAACATAACAAATTGG
CTGTGGTATATAAAATTATTCATAATGATAGTAGGAGGCTTGGTAGGTTTAAGAATAGTTTTTGCTGTAC
TTTCTATAGTGAATAGAGTTAGGCAGGGATATTCACCATTATCGTTTCAGACCCACCTCCCAACCCCGAG
GGGACCCGACAGGCCCGAAGGAATAGAAGAAGAAGGTGGAGAGAGAGACAGAGACAGATCCATTCGATTA
GTGAACGGATCTCGACGGTATCGGTTAACTTTTAAAAGAAAAGGGGGGATTGGGGGGTACAGTGCAGGGG
AAAGAATAGTAGACATAATAGCAACAGACATACAAACTAAAGAATTACAAAAACAAATTACAAAAATTCA
AAATTTTATAGATATCCCATAGAGCCCACCGCATCCCCAGCATGCCTGCTATTGTCTTCCCAATCCTCCC
CCTTGCTGTCCTGCCCCACCCCACCCCCCAGAATAGAATGACACCTACTCAGACAATGCGATGCAATTTC
CTCATTTTATTAGGAAAGGACAGTGGGAGTGGCACCTTCCAGGGTCAAGGAAGGCACGGGGGAGGGGCAA
ACAACAGATGGCTGGAAACTAGAAGGCACAGTCGAGACACTAGTCTACTGGAACAGGTGGTGGCGGGCCT
CGGCGCGCTCGTACTGCTCCACCACGGTGTAGTCCTCGTTGTGGGAGGTGATGTCGAGCTTGTAGTCCAC
GTAGTGGTAGCCGGGCAGCTTCACGGGCTTCTTGGCCATGTAGATGGACTTGAACTCACACAGGTAGTGG
CCGCCGCCCTTCAGCTTCAGCGCCATGTGGTTCTCGCCCTTCAGCACGCCGTCGCGGGGGTAGTTGCGCT
CAGTGGAGGGCTCCCAGCCCAGAGTCTTCTTCTGCATTACGGGGCCGTCGGAGGGGAAGTTCACGCCGAT
GAACTTCACGTGGTAGATGAGGGTGCCGTCCTGCAGGGAGGAGTCCTGGGTCACGGTCACCACGCCGCCG
TCCTCGAAGTTCATCACGCGCTCCCACTTGAAGCCCTCGGGGAAGGACTGCTTGAGGTAGTCGGGGATGT
CGGCGGGGTGCTTGATGTACGCCTTGGAGCCGTAGAAGAACTGGGGGGACAGGATGTCCCAGGCGAAGGG
CAGGGGGCCGCCCTTGGTCACTTGCAGCTTGGCGGTCTGGGTGCCCTCGTAGGGCTTGCCCTCGCCCACG
CCCTCGATCTCGAACTCGTGGCCGTTCACGGAGCCCTCCATGTGCACCTTGAAGCGCATGAAGGGCTTGA
TGACGTTCTCAGTGCTATCCATGTCGACTGGGCCAGGATTCTCCTCGACGTCACCGCATGTTAGCAGACT
TCCTCTGCCCTCTCCACTGCCACGCGTTCCTCCGCCCCCGGGGAGCATGTCAAGGTCAAAATCGTCAAGA
GCGTCAGCAGGCAGCATATCAAGGTCAAAGTCGTCAAGGGCATCGGCTGGGAGCATGTCTAAGTCAAAAT
CGTCAAGGGCGTCGGTCGGCCCGCCGCTTTCGCACTTTAGCTGTTTCTCCAGGCCACATATGATTAGTTC
CAGGCCGAAAAGGAAGGCAGGTTCGGCTCCCTGCCGGTCGAACAGCTCAATTGCTTGTCTCAGAAGTGGG
GGCATAGAATCGGTGGTAGGTGTCTCTCTTTCCTCTTTTGCTACTTGATGCTCCTGTTCCTCCAATACGC
AGCCCAGTGTAAAGTGGCCCACGGCGGACAGAGCGTACAGTGCGTTCTCCAGGGAGAAGCCTTGCTGACA
CAGGAACGCGAGCTGATTTTCCAGGGTTTCGTACTGTTTCTCTGTTGGGCGGGTGCCGAGATGCACTTTA
GCCCCGTCGCGATGTGAGAGGAGAGCACAGCGGTATGACTTGGCGTTGTTCCGCAGAAAGTCTTGCCATG
ACTCGCCTTCCAGGGGGCAGAAGTGGGTATGATGCCTGTCCAGCATCTCGATTGGCAGGGCATCGAGCAG
GGCCCGCTTGTTCTTCACGTGCCAGTACAGGGTAGGCTGCTCAACTCCCAGCTTTTGAGCGAGTTTCCTT
GTCGTCAGGCCTTCGATACCGACACCATTGAGTAATTCCAGAGCTCCGTTTATGACTTTGCTCTTGTCCA
GTCTAGACATGGTTGTGGCCATATTATCATCGTGTTTTTCAAAGGAAAACCACGTCCCCGTGGTTCGGGG
GGCCTAGACGTTTTTTTAACCTCGACTAAACACATGTAAAGCATGTGCACCGAGGCCCCAGATCAGATCC
CATACAATGGGGTACCTTCTGGGCATCCTTCAGCCCCTTGTTGAATACGCTTGAGGAGAGCCATTTGACT
CTTTCCACAACTATCCAACTCACAACGTGGCACTGGGGTTGTGCCGCCTTTGCAGGTGTATCTTATACAC
GTGGCTTTTGGCCGCAGAGGCACCTGTCGCCAGGTGGGGGGTTCCGCTGCCTGCAAAGGGTCGCTACAGA
CGTTGTTTGTCTTCAAGAAGCTTCCAGAGGAACTGCTTCCTTCACGACATTCAACAGACCTTGCATTCCT
TTGGCGAGAGGGGAAAGACCCCTAGGAATGCTCGTCAAGAAGACAGGGCCAGGTTTCCGGGCCCTCACAT
TGCCAAAAGACGGCAATATGGTGGAAAATAACATATAGACAAACGCACACCGGCCTTATTCCAAGCGGCT
TCGGCCAGTAACGTTAGGGGGGGGGGGGCGGAATTCTAGAGTCGCGGCCGCCTACACATTGATCCTAGCA
GAAGCACAGGCTGCAGATGCATCTCGAGTCACTGCTTTCCCTCGTCTCTTGTGGAAGCGCCTTGCTCGCC
GGACCAAGGATGTCTGCTCCTCAGAGATCTAAAATCCAGAGCGCCGACGAGGGTTCCTTGGTCGAACAGC
ATATTGCCCACGGGTGTCATCCAGAGGCTATTCCATTCGCTAGCGGGGGCTGTGGGGTACTCGGGAGGCA
TCACGTGGTTTCCGGCTGTCTCGGGGAGGAGTGTCCTTCTAGACCAGCCGGGCACGGCAGCTCTCAGTCT
GGTAGCCATGTTGCCGGTCTGATCCACCAGCACCACATAGGCGCCAATGTTTCCGGTCTCCATGTCGAGG
ATGGGCAGACAATCTCCGGTGATGGTTTTGTTCACGTAGGGGCTCAGAGCCACCACGCTGCTGACTCCGC
TGATAGGCAGATACCTTGTCAGTCCTCCGGCGGGCACAGCGCCGCTGGTCTCAGCATGTCTTGTCTTTCT
AGCGCACTTTCTGGGGCCCCTAGGGCCGCTAGCGGCTCTAGGTCCCAGAGAGGTTTCCTCTTGTCTTCCT
CCGAGGGCTCCGACAGCTCCTCCGCTGGAAGCGCTAGCGCTGCTGCTAGCAGCTCCGGCAGCGCTGCTAG
CGGCTCCAGCGGGTGTAGGAGCGCTGCTGGAGCTGGCGGAGCTGGAGCTAGCGGAAGCGGCGGAGGATGT
CAGAGGTGTTCCGGGTCCGCCTTGGCCTCTGCCACCGGGGCCGGAATCGCTAGGAGGGTGTGTGGCGGCT
CTTTTAGCGCCGGCGGGAGCGAGGGGAGGTCTTGTGGACTGAGGGCTGGGGTTCTCTTGGCCGGAGCCCC
TTCTCTTTCTAGGCCTCACGGCGGCTTCTTGCTCCACGCTAGCGGCGGAAGGCAGAGGAGCGGCTCCGGA
AGGAGCAGCTCCTCTGCTAGGTCCGTGTCCGCCTTCCACGCCGGGTCCTCCGCTGCCTCTAGCGACTGTA
GCCCTAGCTCTGCACAGAGATTGCTCTTGATTGGCAGCTTGAGCCAGAGAGCTATGGGACTGGGGCACTC
TTCTAGCATCGGCGGGTCTGGCGGCGGGTTCAGCTCCGGGGGCGGGGGCCCTAGGTCCGGGGCCGGGAGG
AGGGGCTCTCACGCAAGGAGCGACAGCAGCCCTAGGTCTGGCGGGTCCGCTGGCAGCAGCGCTGGCGGGA
GGGCCGGGCCTAGGGGCGCTGCCGGGCATAGGAGCGGCGGGAGGCCTATGAGGGGAGGCGGGGGGGCTGT
CGCTGATCACAATGGGGTCTCTATTGTTAGCGAGAGGAGCGGGTCTGTTCACCAGAGGTCCGGTTCTTCC
TCTGGGCCTTCCGGCTTCGGCCTCCACCACTCCCACTCCGACTCCGACTCCTCCGCTAGGTCCGGAAGCT
CCTCTAGGGGCGGCAGCTCTGCTTTGTCTGCTGCCGCCGCCTCCGGAGCTATTGGTGGTGGTGTTTGTGT
TGCTGCTTCCGTGGGGTCCAATGGGAGCGCTAGGGGGAGCTGTCCTAGCAGCGGCGGGTTGAGGGGCAGC
ATGGCTGGCTCCGCCGGTCACGGGAGGAGCGGCAGCGCCTCTCCTAGGAGGAGCTCTAGGTGTTCTCCTA
GGGGCGGGGGGCACGTAGTCGGCATCATCGAGGTCGTCGTCGTCTTCGTCTGTTGTAGGCTCGGGGTGTG
TAGGGGACAGAGCCCTCACTGTGTGTCCTCCGAGGGTCAGATATCTAGGAGCAAACCTCTGATTGCCGGT
CCAGATGAAATCCACGGCTGTGCCGGCCCTCACAGCTTCTTCAGCTTCCATTCTTGTTTGGGGGTCGTTG
ACGATAGGAATGGTGCTAAAGGAGCCGCTAGGTGTCACTCCGACGATCAGATACACCAGTTTAGCGTTAC
ACAGAGGGCATGTGTTTCTGAGCTGCATCCATGTCTTCATGCAAGGGATGCAGAATCTATGCATGCAAGG
AAAGGTGTCACACCTCAGATGAGGGGCGATCTCGTCTGTGCACACGGCGCACACATCTCCTTCGTCGCTT
CCTCCGTCCTCTCTGGGAGGAGCGCCTCCACAGCTTCCGGGGTCTTCCTCTCTAGGAGGGCTGCCGCCGG
ACACAGCTCCTCCATCGACGCCTTGAGGGCCCAGCAGTCCGGTCTCGAAGAGCTCGGTATCTGTGGAATC
GGCCTCGCTAGCGGAGTCGTCATCGTGGTGGTCAGCGTCGCCTCTTCCTCCCACCTCTGTCTCAGCTTCG
GAATCGCTGCTATCGGGGAGGTCCCTATCACAAGGGAAGACCCACACGTCGGGGGCGGGTTCTCTTTGGG
GTCTTCCCTCGGGTCTTCTTGTGCTGGCTCCGGGTCTAGGCTCCATGGATCCACCGGTTTAATTAAGTTT
AAACGACAAAGTCTACGTACTCGAGTACGTAGACTTTGTCGTTTAAACTTAATTAAACCGGTGGATCCCC
GGGTACCGAGCTCGAATTCGGGGCCGCGGAGGCTGGATCGGTCCCGGTGTCTTCTATGGAGGTCAAAACA
GCGTGGATGGCGTCTCCAGGCGATCTGACGGTTCACTAAACGAGCTCTGCTTATATAGGCCTCCCACCGT
ACACGCCTACCTCGACCCGGGTACCGAGCTCGACTTTCACTTTTCTCTATCACTGATAGGGAGTGGTAAA
CTCGACTTTCACTTTTCTCTATCACTGATAGGGAGTGGTAAACTCGACTTTCACTTTTCTCTATCACTGA
TAGGGAGTGGTAAACTCGACTTTCACTTTTCTCTATCACTGATAGGGAGTGGTAAACTCGACTTTCACTT
TTCTCTATCACTGATAGGGAGTGGTAAACTCGACTTTCACTTTTCTCTATCACTGATAGGGAGTGGTAAA
CTCGACTTTCACTTTTCTCTATCACTGATAGGGAGTGGTAAACTCGATATCGATAGAGAAATGTTCTGGC
ACCTGCACTTGCACTGGGGACAGCCTATTTTGCTAGTTTGTTTTGTTTCGTTTTGTTTTGATGGAGAGCG
TATGTTAGTACTATCAATTCACACAAAAAACCAACACACAGATGTAATGAAAATAAAGATATTTTATTGC
TAGTCTCGACAATCAACCTCTGGATTACAAAATTTGTGAAAGATTGACTGGTATTCTTAACTATGTTGCT
CCTTTTACGCTATGTGGATACGCTGCTTTAATGCCTTTGTATCATGCTATTGCTTCCCGTATGGCTTTCA
TTTTCTCCTCCTTGTATAAATCCTGGTTGCTGTCTCTTTATGAGGAGTTGTGGCCCGTTGTCAGGCAACG
TGGCGTGGTGTGCACTGTGTTTGCTGACGCAACCCCCACTGGTTGGGGCATTGCCACCACCTGTCAGCTC
CTTTCCGGGACTTTCGCTTTCCCCCTCCCTATTGCCACGGCGGAACTCATCGCCGCCTGCCTTGCCCGCT
GCTGGACAGGGGCTCGGCTGTTGGGCACTGACAATTCCGTGGTGTTGTCGGGGAAGCTGACGTCCTTTCC
ATGGCTGCTCGCCTGTGTTGCCACCTGGATTCTGCGCGGGACGTCCTTCTGCTACGTCCCTTCGGCCCTC
AATCCAGCGGACCTTCCTTCCCGCGGCCTGCTGCCGGCTCTGCGGCCTCTTCCGCGTCTTCGCCTTCGCC
CTCAGACGAGTCGGATCTCCCTTTGGGCCGCCTCCCCGCCTGGAATTCGAGCTCGGTACCTTTAAGACCA
ATGACTTACAAGGCAGCTGTAGATCTTAGCCACTTTTTAAAAGAAAAGGGGGGACTGGAAGGGCTAATTC
ACTCCCAACGAAGACAAGATCTGCTTTTTGCTTGTACTGGGTCTCTCTGGTTAGACCAGATCTGAGCCTG
GGAGCTCTCTGGCTAACTAGGGAACCCACTGCTTAAGCCTCAATAAAGCTTGCCTTGAGTGCTTCAAGTA
GTGTGTGCCCGTCTGTTGTGTGACTCTGGTAACTAGAGATCCCTCAGACCCTTTTAGTCAGTGTGGAAAA
TCTCTAGCAGTAGTAGTTCATGTCATCTTATTATTCAGTATTTATAACTTGCAAAGAAATGAATATCAGA
GAGTGAGAGGAACTTGTTTATTGCAGCTTATAATGGTTACAAATAAAGCAATAGCATCACAAATTTCACA
AATAAAGCATTTTTTTCACTGCATTCTAGTTGTGGTTTGTCCAAACTCATCAATGTATCTTATCATGTCT
GGCTCTAGCTATCCCGCCCCTAACTCCGCCCATCCCGCCCCTAACTCCGCCCAGTTCCGCCCATTCTCCG
CCCCATGGCTGACTAATTTTTTTTATTTATGCAGAGGCCGAGGCCGCCTCGGCCTCTGAGCTATTCCAGA
AGTAGTGAGGAGGCTTTTTTGGAGGCCTAGGGACGTACCCAATTCGCCCTATAGTGAGTCGTATTACGCG
CGCTCACTGGCCGTCGTTTTACAACGTCGTGACTGGGAAAACCCTGGCGTTACCCAACTTAATCGCCTTG
CAGCACATCCCCCTTTCGCCAGCTGGCGTAATAGCGAAGAGGCCCGCACCGATCGCCCTTCCCAACAGTT
GCGCAGCCTGAATGGCGAATGGG
[124 nt withheld, positions 11084-11207]
C
[91 nt withheld, positions 11209-11299]
A
[49 nt withheld, positions 11301-11349]
CCTTTGACGTTGGAGTCCACGTTCTTT
[37 nt withheld, positions 11377-11413]
ACCCTATCTCGGTCTATTCTTTTGATTTATAAGGGATTTTGCCGATTTCGGCCTATTGGTTAAAAAATGA
GCTGATTTAACAAAAATTTAACGCGAATTTTAACAAAATATTAACGCTTACAATTT
Features (pLannotate 1.2.2; 36 found; start..end, strand, type, name):
     26..130     +  promoter       AmpR promoter: bla
    131..991     +  CDS            AmpR: β-lactamase; bla; confers resistance to ampicillin, carbenicillin, and related antibiotics
   1162..1750    +  rep_origin     ori: high-copy-number ColE1/pMB1/pBR322/pUC origin of replication
   1933..2025    +  CDS            lacI (fragment): lac repressor; lacI; The lac repressor binds to the lac operator to inhibit transcription in E. coli. This inhibition can be relieved by adding lactose or isopropyl-β-D-thiogalactopyranoside (IPTG).
   2038..2059    +  protein_bind   CAP binding site: CAP binding activates transcription in the presence of cAMP. E. coli catabolite activator protein
   2074..2104    +  promoter       lac promoter: promoter for the E. coli lac operon
   2108..2130    +  protein_bind   lac operator (fragment): The lac repressor binds to the lac operator to inhibit transcription in E. coli. This inhibition can be relieved by adding lactose or isopropyl-β-D-thiogalactopyranoside (IPTG). lac repressor encoded by lacI
   2173..2191    +  promoter       T3 promoter: promoter for bacteriophage T3 RNA polymerase
   2219..2445    +  promoter       RSV promoter: Rous sarcoma virus enhancer/promoter
   2446..2626    +  LTR            5' LTR (truncated): truncated 5' long terminal repeat (LTR) from HIV-1
   2673..2798    +  misc_feature   HIV-1 Ψ: packaging signal of human immunodeficiency virus type 1
   2782..3145    +  CDS            HIV-1 gag (fragment): gag protein from human immunodeficiency virus 1; gag
   3291..3524    +  misc_feature   RRE: The Rev response element (RRE) of HIV-1 allows for Rev-dependent mRNA export from the nucleus to the cytoplasm.
   3901..4001    +  CDS            Rev (fragment): human immunodeficiency virus 1 (HIV-1) Rev protein; rev; enhances nuclear export of unspliced and incompletely spliced viral mRNAs
   4020..4137    +  misc_feature   cPPT/CTS: central polypurine tract and central termination sequence of HIV-1
   4147..4371    -  polyA_signal   bGH poly(A) signal: bovine growth hormone polyadenylation signal
   4385..5062    -  CDS            E2-Crimson: far-red noncytotoxic tetrameric variant of DsRed fluorescent protein (Strack et al., 2009) mammalian codon-optimized
   5153..5263    -  CDS            VP48: 3 tandem repeats of the minimal activation domain of herpes simplex virus VP16 (Cheng et al., 2013)
   5193..5890    -  CDS            rtTA3 (fragment): reverse tetracycline transactivator 3 activates expression from Tet-responsive promoters in the presence of doxycycline
   5904..6366    -  misc_feature   IRES: internal ribosome entry site (IRES) of the encephalomyocarditis virus (EMCV)
   6492..6526    -  CDS            d4EGFP (fragment): EGFP destabilized by a mutated version of residues 422-461 of mouse ornithine decarboxylase, giving an in vivo half-life of ~4 hours mammalian codon-optimized
   6542..8866    -  CDS            ICP0: ICP0_HHV11 - Also known as IE110. Experimental evidence at protein level: Swiss-Prot protein existence level 1. Evades nuclear antiviral defenses triggered by dsDNA viruses. Acts during the initial stages of lytic infection and the reactivation of latent viral genome. Prevents the antiviral effect of nuclear bodies by degrading host PML and SP100. Prevents antiviral response to viral DNA induced by IFI16 by degrading it. Additionally, inhibits host IRF3 nuclear signaling to prevent interferon production by the infected cells. Interestingly, the E3 ubiquitin ligase activity associated with the
   8953..8979    -  misc_feature   MCS (fragment): pUC18/19 multiple cloning site
   9073..9111    -  promoter       minimal CMV promoter: human cytomegalovirus (CMV) immediate early promoter
   9116..9133    -  misc_feature   MCS (fragment): pUC18/19 multiple cloning site
   9144..9414    -  protein_bind   tetracycline response element: contains seven copies of the tetracycline operator tetO tetracycline repressor TetR
   9435..9526    -  misc_feature   pause site: RNA polymerase II transcriptional pause signal from the human α2 globin gene
   9540..9588    -  polyA_signal   poly(A) signal: synthetic polyadenylation signal
   9601..10189   +  misc_feature   WPRE: woodchuck hepatitis virus posttranscriptional regulatory element
  10206..10274   +  CDS            nef (fragment): NEF_HV1Z2 - Experimental evidence at protein level: Swiss-Prot protein existence level 1. Extracellular Nef protein targets CD4(+) T-lymphocytes for apoptosis by interacting with CXCR4 surface receptors. From Human immunodeficiency virus type 1 group M subtype D (isolate Z2/CDC-Z34) (HIV-1).
  10276..10509   +  LTR            3' LTR (ΔU3): self-inactivating 3' long terminal repeat (LTR) from HIV-1
  10581..10702   +  polyA_signal   SV40 poly(A) signal: SV40 polyadenylation signal
  10742..10877   +  rep_origin     SV40 ori: SV40 origin of replication
  10898..10916   -  promoter       T7 promoter: promoter for bacteriophage T7 RNA polymerase
  10924..11079   +  CDS            lacZα (fragment): LacZα fragment of β-galactosidase; lacZ fragment
  11084..11512   +  rep_origin     f1 ori (sequence partly withheld): f1 bacteriophage origin of replication; arrow indicates direction of (+) strand synthesis
