[The description below was written by a language model from this plasmid's Addgene catalogue record and pLannotate feature annotations shown in this document.]
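Description:
pEasiLV-MCS-coICP0 is a third-generation-style, self-inactivating HIV-1 lentiviral transfer plasmid built on the pEasiLV-MCS backbone for doxycycline-inducible expression of ICP0, the immediate-early E3 ubiquitin ligase of herpes simplex virus 1. The "co" in the name suggests a codon-optimised coding sequence, though the record does not say so explicitly. In bacteria it is maintained through a high-copy ColE1/pUC origin and selected with ampicillin (AmpR); an f1 origin, an SV40 origin and leftover lac/lacZα and T3/T7 promoter elements come from the parental cloning vector. The viral genome is transcribed from an RSV promoter fused to a truncated 5' LTR. It carries the Ψ packaging signal with a partial gag region, the RRE, cPPT/CTS and WPRE, and ends in a ΔU3 3' LTR followed by an SV40 polyadenylation signal.

The expression cassette lies in antisense orientation relative to the viral genome. A tetracycline response element of seven tetO copies joined to a minimal CMV promoter drives the ICP0 open reading frame. Downstream come an EMCV IRES, an rtTA3-type reverse tetracycline transactivator, the far-red reporter E2-Crimson, and a bGH polyadenylation signal. How the transactivator and reporter are linked is not annotated. This layout appears to be an all-in-one, autoregulatory design: with doxycycline, rtTA activates the TRE, raising its own level along with ICP0 and marking induced cells by fluorescence. A synthetic poly(A) signal and transcriptional pause site upstream of the TRE probably insulate it from read-through. The depositor notes an 86 bp backbone insertion just upstream of ICP0 that is not expected to affect function. The associated work concerns viral proteins, centromeric DNA amplification and nuclear cGAS activation.
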