Addgene plasmid #235545: pEasiLV-MCS-coICP0
Purpose: To express ICP0 (doxycycline inducible)
Depositing lab: Nicolas Manel. Depositing organization: Institut Curie. Publication: Centromeric DNA amplification triggered by viral proteins activates nuclear cGAS. Lahaye X, Tran Van P, Chakraborty C, Shmakova A, Cao NTB, Ferran H, Ait-Mohamed O, Maurin M, Waterfall JJ, Kaufer BB, Fischer P, Hennig T, Dolken L, Lomonte P, Fachinetti D, Manel N. Cell. 2025 May 29:S0092-8674(25)00556-2. doi: 10.1016/j.cell.2025.05.008. PubMed 40460826.
Backbone
  Vector backbone: pEasiLV-MCS
  Vector type: Lentiviral
Growth in bacteria
  Bacterial resistance: Ampicillin, 100 μg/mL
  Growth temperature: 30°C
  Growth strain: NEB Stable
  Copy number: High Copy
Gene/Insert
  Gene/Insert name: ICP0
  Species: Herpes simplex virus 1 (HSV-1)
  Cloning method: Restriction Enzyme; 5′ cloning site Unknown (unknown if destroyed)
Terms and licenses: Academic/Nonprofit Terms; Industry Terms: Not Available to Industry
Depositor comments: Note from the depositor: 86 bp insertion in the backbone just upstream of the ICP0, no concern for function.
How to cite: pEasiLV-MCS-coICP0 was a gift from Nicolas Manel (Addgene plasmid # 235545 ; http://n2t.net/addgene:235545 ; RRID:Addgene_235545)
